>Addgene plasmid #212808 | pcDNA5-FRT-TO-NUbo-E3(63)-FLAG | addgene full sequence | sequence record 419005 | Addgene NGS Result
GACGGATCGGGAGATCTCCCGATCCCCTATGGTGCACTCTCAGTACAATCTGCTCTGATGCCGCATAGTT
AAGCCAGTATCTGCTCCCTGCTTGTGTGTTGGAGGTCGCTGAGTAGTGCGCGAGCAAAATTTAAGCTACA
ACAAGGCAAGGCTTGACCGACAATTGCATGAAGAATCTGCTTAGGGTTAGGCGTTTTGCGCTGCTTCGCG
ATGTACGGGCCAGATATACGCGTTGACATTGATTATTGACTAGTTATTAATAGTAATCAATTACGGGGTC
ATTAGTTCATAGCCCATATATGGAGTTCCGCGTTACATAACTTACGGTAAATGGCCCGCCTGGCTGACCG
CCCAACGACCCCCGCCCATTGACGTCAATAATGACGTATGTTCCCATAGTAACGCCAATAGGGACTTTCC
ATTGACGTCAATGGGTGGAGTATTTACGGTAAACTGCCCACTTGGCAGTACATCAAGTGTATCATATGCC
AAGTACGCCCCCTATTGACGTCAATGACGGTAAATGGCCCGCCTGGCATTATGCCCAGTACATGACCTTA
TGGGACTTTCCTACTTGGCAGTACATCTACGTATTAGTCATCGCTATTACCATGGTGATGCGGTTTTGGC
AGTACATCAATGGGCGTGGATAGCGGTTTGACTCACGGGGATTTCCAAGTCTCCACCCCATTGACGTCAA
TGGGAGTTTGTTTTGGCACCAAAATCAACGGGACTTTCCAAAATGTCGTAACAACTCCGCCCCATTGACG
CAAATGGGCGGTAGGCGTGTACGGTGGGAGGTCTATATAAGCAGAGCTCTCCCTATCAGTGATAGAGATC
TCCCTATCAGTGATAGAGATCGTCGACGAGCTCGTTTAGTGAACCGTCAGATCGCCTGGAGACGCCATCC
ACGCTGTTTTGACCTCCATAGAAGACACCGGGACCGATCCAGCCTCCGGACTCTAGCGTTTAAACTTAAG
CTTATGCAGATCTTCGTGAAGACCCTGACCGGCAAGACCGCCACCCTGGAGGTGGAGAGCAGCGACACCA
TCGACAACGTGAAGAGCAAGATCCAGGACAAGGAGGGCATCCCCGGCAGCGGCGCCTACCCCTACGACGT
GCCCGACTACGCCGGCAACGGCATCCTGTGGCACGAGATGTGGCACGAGGGCCTGGAGGAGGCCAGCCGC
CTGTACTTCGGCGAGCGCAACGTGAAGGGCATGTTCGAGGTGCTGGAGCCCCTGCACGCCATGATGGAGC
GCGGCCCCCAGACCCTGAAGGAGACCAGCTTCAACCAGGCCTACGGCCGCGACCTGATGGAGGCCCAGGA
GTGGTGCCGCAAGTACATGAAGAGCGGCAACGTGAAGGACCTGCTGCAGGCCTGGGACCTGTACTACCAC
GTGTTCCGCCGCATCAGCAAGACTAGTACTAGTGAGCTGAACCTGCTGGTGAGCAGCACCAACCGCGACG
TGCGCCTGAGCCAGACCAGCGTGCCCCCCAACGCCCTGGCCCTGAGCGCCCCCGACAGCAACACCGACGA
GGACGCCGAGATCCTGGAGGACAGCGTGGACCAGAGCGGCACCGCCTGCCGCAGCGAGGAGAGCAGCCAG
AACGAGGAGGACCACTTCTGCCCCATCTGCAACAGCGACCTGACCCAGTTCCCCGACGAGGAGGAGACCC
GCAAGCACGTGGAGGACTGCATCCAGCGCGCCGAGAACGCCCAGCAGCACACCAACACCAGCGACGCCGC
CGACGACAGCGTGAAGGAGAGCCCCGCCTTCCAGAACCGCATGCTGGTGTACAAGATCAGCCCCAACACC
ACCGACAACGCCATCAAGGAGTGCCCCATCTGCTTCGAGAACATGGAGCCCGGCGAGAAGGTGGGCCGCC
TGGAGTGCCTGTGCGTGTTCCACTACAAGTGCATCAAGAACTGGTTCCACAAGCGCGCCCAGATGACCGC
CGCCCAGAAGGGCAACGGCCACGCCTTCGTGAAGCGCAACTTCTGCCCCTTCCACGACGCCGTGTTCTTA
ATTAACGACTACAAGGATGACGACGACAAGTAAGCGGCCGCTCGAGTCTAGAGGGCCCGTTTAAACCCGC
TGATCAGCCTCGACTGTGCCTTCTAGTTGCCAGCCATCTGTTGTTTGCCCCTCCCCCGTGCCTTCCTTGA
CCCTGGAAGGTGCCACTCCCACTGTCCTTTCCTAATAAAATGAGGAAATTGCATCGCATTGTCTGAGTAG
GTGTCATTCTATTCTGGGGGGTGGGGTGGGGCAGGACAGCAAGGGGGAGGATTGGGAAGACAATAGCAGG
CATGCTGGGGATGCGGTGGGCTCTATGGCTTCTGAGGCGGAAAGAACCAGCTGGGGCTCTAGGGGGTATC
CCC
[124 nt withheld, positions 2384-2507]
C
[91 nt withheld, positions 2509-2599]
AGGGTGATGGTTCACGTACCTAGAAGTTCCTATTCCGAAGTTCCTATTCTCTAGAAAGTATAGGAACTTC
CTTGGCCAAAAAGCCTGAACTCACCGCGACGTCTGTCGAGAAGTTTCTGATCGAAAAGTTCGACAGCGTC
TCCGACCTGATGCAGCTCTCGGAGGGCGAAGAATCTCGTGCTTTCAGCTTCGATGTAGGAGGGCGTGGAT
ATGTCCTGCGGGTAAATAGCTGCGCCGATGGTTTCTACAAAGATCGTTATGTTTATCGGCACTTTGCATC
GGCCGCGCTCCCGATTCCGGAAGTGCTTGACATTGGGGAATTCAGCGAGAGCCTGACCTATTGCATCTCC
CGCCGTGCACAGGGTGTCACGTTGCAAGACCTGCCTGAAACCGAACTGCCCGCTGTTCTGCAGCCGGTCG
CGGAGGCCATGGATGCGATCGCTGCGGCCGATCTTAGCCAGACGAGCGGGTTCGGCCCATTCGGACCGCA
AGGAATCGGTCAATACACTACATGGCGTGATTTCATATGCGCGATTGCTGATCCCCATGTGTATCACTGG
CAAACTGTGATGGACGACACCGTCAGTGCGTCCGTCGCGCAGGCTCTCGATGAGCTGATGCTTTGGGCCG
AGGACTGCCCCGAAGTCCGGCACCTCGTGCACGCGGATTTCGGCTCCAACAATGTCCTGACGGACAATGG
CCGCATAACAGCGGTCATTGACTGGAGCGAGGCGATGTTCGGGGATTCCCAATACGAGGTCGCCAACATC
TTCTTCTGGAGGCCGTGGTTGGCTTGTATGGAGCAGCAGACGCGCTACTTCGAGCGGAGGCATCCGGAGC
TTGCAGGATCGCCGCGGCTCCGGGCGTATATGCTCCGCATTGGTCTTGACCAACTCTATCAGAGCTTGGT
TGACGGCAATTTCGATGATGCAGCTTGGGCGCAGGGTCGATGCGACGCAATCGTCCGATCCGGAGCCGGG
ACTGTCGGGCGTACACAAATCGCCCGCAGAAGCGCGGCCGTCTGGACCGATGGCTGTGTAGAAGTACTCG
CCGATAGTGGAAACCGACGCCCCAGCACTCGTCCGAGGGCAAAGGAATAGCACGTACTACGAGATTTCGA
TTCCACCGCCGCCTTCTATGAAAGGTTGGGCTTCGGAATCGTTTTCCGGGACGCCGGCTGGATGATCCTC
CAGCGCGGGGATCTCATGCTGGAGTTCTTCGCCCACCCCAACTTGTTTATTGCAGCTTATAATGGTTACA
AATAAAGCAATAGCATCACAAATTTCACAAATAAAGCATTTTTTTCACTGCATTCTAGTTGTGGTTTGTC
CAAACTCATCAATGTATCTTATCATGTCTGTATACCGTCGACCTCTAGCTAGAGCTTGGCGTAATCATGG
TCATAGCTGTTTCCTGTGTGAAATTGTTATCCGCTCACAATTCCACACAACATACGAGCCGGAAGCATAA
AGTGTAAAGCCTGGGGTGCCTAATGAGTGAGCTAACTCACATTAATTGCGTTGCGCTCACTGCCCGCTTT
CCAGTCGGGAAACCTGTCGTGCCAGCTGCATTAATGAATCGGCCAACGCGCGGGGAGAGGCGGTTTGCGT
ATTGGGCGCTCTTCCGCTTCCTCGCTCACTGACTCGCTGCGCTCGGTCGTTCGGCTGCGGCGAGCGGTAT
CAGCTCACTCAAAGGCGGTAATACGGTTATCCACAGAATCAGGGGATAACGCAGGAAAGAACATGTGAGC
AAAAGGCCAGCAAAAGGCCAGGAACCGTAAAAAGGCCGCGTTGCTGGCGTTTTTCCATAGGCTCCGCCCC
CCTGACGAGCATCACAAAAATCGACGCTCAAGTCAGAGGTGGCGAAACCCGACAGGACTATAAAGATACC
AGGCGTTTCCCCCTGGAAGCTCCCTCGTGCGCTCTCCTGTTCCGACCCTGCCGCTTACCGGATACCTGTC
CGCCTTTCTCCCTTCGGGAAGCGTGGCGCTTTCTCATAGCTCACGCTGTAGGTATCTCAGTTCGGTGTAG
GTCGTTCGCTCCAAGCTGGGCTGTGTGCACGAACCCCCCGTTCAGCCCGACCGCTGCGCCTTATCCGGTA
ACTATCGTCTTGAGTCCAACCCGGTAAGACACGACTTATCGCCACTGGCAGCAGCCACTGGTAACAGGAT
TAGCAGAGCGAGGTATGTAGGCGGTGCTACAGAGTTCTTGAAGTGGTGGCCTAACTACGGCTACACTAGA
AGAACAGTATTTGGTATCTGCGCTCTGCTGAAGCCAGTTACCTTCGGAAAAAGAGTTGGTAGCTCTTGAT
CCGGCAAACAAACCACCGCTGGTAGCGGTGGTTTTTTTGTTTGCAAGCAGCAGATTACGCGCAGAAAAAA
AGGATCTCAAGAAGATCCTTTGATCTTTTCTACGGGGTCTGACGCTCAGTGGAACGAAAACTCACGTTAA
GGGATTTTGGTCATGAGATTATCAAAAAGGATCTTCACCTAGATCCTTTTAAATTAAAAATGAAGTTTTA
AATCAATCTAAAGTATATATGAGTAAACTTGGTCTGACAGTTACCAATGCTTAATCAGTGAGGCACCTAT
CTCAGCGATCTGTCTATTTCGTTCATCCATAGTTGCCTGACTCCCCGTCGTGTAGATAACTACGATACGG
GAGGGCTTACCATCTGGCCCCAGTGCTGCAATGATACCGCGAGACCCACGCTCACCGGCTCCAGATTTAT
CAGCAATAAACCAGCCAGCCGGAAGGGCCGAGCGCAGAAGTGGTCCTGCAACTTTATCCGCCTCCATCCA
GTCTATTAATTGTTGCCGGGAAGCTAGAGTAAGTAGTTCGCCAGTTAATAGTTTGCGCAACGTTGTTGCC
ATTGCTACAGGCATCGTGGTGTCACGCTCGTCGTTTGGTATGGCTTCATTCAGCTCCGGTTCCCAACGAT
CAAGGCGAGTTACATGATCCCCCATGTTGTGCAAAAAAGCGGTTAGCTCCTTCGGTCCTCCGATCGTTGT
CAGAAGTAAGTTGGCCGCAGTGTTATCACTCATGGTTATGGCAGCACTGCATAATTCTCTTACTGTCATG
CCATCCGTAAGATGCTTTTCTGTGACTGGTGAGTACTCAACCAAGTCATTCTGAGAATAGTGTATGCGGC
GACCGAGTTGCTCTTGCCCGGCGTCAATACGGGATAATACCGCGCCACATAGCAGAACTTTAAAAGTGCT
CATCATTGGAAAACGTTCTTCGGGGCGAAAACTCTCAAGGATCTTACCGCTGTTGAGATCCAGTTCGATG
TAACCCACTCGTGCACCCAACTGATCTTCAGCATCTTTTACTTTCACCAGCGTTTCTGGGTGAGCAAAAA
CAGGAAGGCAAAATGCCGCAAAAAAGGGAATAAGGGCGACACGGAAATGTTGAATACTCATACTCTTCCT
TTTTCAATATTATTGAAGCATTTATCAGGGTTATTGTCTCATGAGCGGATACATATTTGAATGTATTTAG
AAAAATAAACAAATAGGGGTTCCGCGCACATTTCCCCGAAAAGTGCCACCTGACGTC
Features (pLannotate 1.2.2; 24 found; start..end, strand, type, name):
     28..80      -  misc_feature   bom (fragment): basis of mobility region from pBR322
    235..614     +  enhancer       CMV enhancer: human cytomegalovirus immediate early enhancer
    615..818     +  promoter       CMV promoter: human cytomegalovirus (CMV) immediate early promoter
    820..839     +  promoter       PLtetO-1 promoter (fragment): modified phage lambda PL promoter with tet operator sites (Lutz and Bujard, 1997)
    841..860     +  promoter       PLtetO-1 promoter (fragment): modified phage lambda PL promoter with tet operator sites (Lutz and Bujard, 1997)
    868..901     +  promoter       TRE3GV promoter (fragment): 3rd-generation Tet-responsive promoter that can be activated by binding of Tet-On® 3G, optimized for retroviral and lentiviral vectors
    984..1094    +  CDS            UBIQ_AVESA (fragment): Experimental evidence at protein level: Swiss-Prot protein existence level 1. Ubiquitin exists either covalently attached to another protein, or free (unanchored). When covalently bound, it is conjugated to target proteins via an isopeptide bond either as a monomer (monoubiquitin), a polymer linked via different Lys residues of the ubiquitin (polyubiquitin chains) or a linear polymer linked via the initiator Met of the ubiquitin (linear polyubiquitin chains). Polyubiquitin chains, when attached to a target protein, have different functions depending on the Lys residue of the ubiquitin that is
   1143..1421    +  CDS            MTOR (fragment): MTOR_HUMAN - Also known as FRAP, FRAP1, FRAP2, RAFT1, RAPT1. Experimental evidence at protein level: Swiss-Prot protein existence level 1. Serine/threonine protein kinase which is a central regulator of cellular metabolism, growth and survival in response to hormones, growth factors, nutrients, energy and stress signals (PubMed:12087098, PubMed:12150925, PubMed:12150926, PubMed:12231510, PubMed:12718876, PubMed:14651849, PubMed:15268862, PubMed:15467718, PubMed:15545625, PubMed:15718470, PubMed:18497260, PubMed:18762023, PubMed:18925875, PubMed:20516213, PubMed:20537536, PubMed:21659604, PubMe
   1437..2027    +  CDS            PIB1 (fragment): PIB1_YEAST - Experimental evidence at protein level: Swiss-Prot protein existence level 1. Functions as an E3 ubiquitin-protein ligase. Binds phospholipid vesicles containing phosphatidylinositol 3-phosphate. From Saccharomyces cerevisiae (strain ATCC 204508 / S288c) (Baker's yeast).
   2036..2060    +  CDS            3xFLAG (fragment): three tandem FLAG® epitope tags, followed by an enterokinase cleavage site
   2114..2338    +  polyA_signal   bGH poly(A) signal: bovine growth hormone polyadenylation signal
   2342..2363    +  promoter       SV40 promoter (fragment): SV40 enhancer and early promoter
   2384..2617    +  rep_origin     f1 ori (fragment) (sequence partly withheld): f1 bacteriophage origin of replication; arrow indicates direction of (+) strand synthesis
   2622..2669    +  protein_bind   FRT: FLP-mediated recombination occurs in the 8-bp core sequence TCTAGAAA (Turan and Bode, 2011). FLP recombinase from the Saccharomyces cerevisiae 2μ plasmid
   2677..3699    +  CDS            HygR: aminoglycoside phosphotransferase from E. coli; aph(4)-Ia; confers resistance to hygromycin
   3709..3834    +  CDS            ble (fragment): BLE_KLEPN - Experimental evidence at protein level: Swiss-Prot protein existence level 1. Binding protein with a strong affinity to the bleomycin family of antibiotics. Binds to CL990; an antimitotic-antibiotic compound. From Klebsiella pneumoniae.
   3829..3950    +  polyA_signal   SV40 poly(A) signal: SV40 polyadenylation signal
   4023..4039    -  protein_bind   lac operator: The lac repressor binds to the lac operator to inhibit transcription in E. coli. This inhibition can be relieved by adding lactose or isopropyl-β-D-thiogalactopyranoside (IPTG). lac repressor encoded by lacI
   4047..4077    -  promoter       lac promoter: promoter for the E. coli lac operon
   4092..4113    -  protein_bind   CAP binding site: CAP binding activates transcription in the presence of cAMP. E. coli catabolite activator protein
   4126..4218    -  CDS            lacI (fragment): lac repressor; lacI; The lac repressor binds to the lac operator to inhibit transcription in E. coli. This inhibition can be relieved by adding lactose or isopropyl-β-D-thiogalactopyranoside (IPTG).
   4401..4989    -  rep_origin     ori: high-copy-number ColE1/pMB1/pBR322/pUC origin of replication
   5160..6020    -  CDS            AmpR: β-lactamase; bla; confers resistance to ampicillin, carbenicillin, and related antibiotics
   6021..6125    -  promoter       AmpR promoter: bla
