[The description below was written by a language model from this plasmid's Addgene catalogue record and pLannotate feature annotations shown in this document.]
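Description:
pcDNA5-FRT-TO-NUbo-E3(63)-FLAG is a mammalian expression plasmid built on the pcDNA5-FRT/TO backbone. It is maintained in E. coli as a high-copy plasmid through a ColE1/pUC-type origin with ampicillin selection (AmpR under its own bla promoter). A partial f1 origin and lac promoter/operator remnants are backbone carry-overs.

Expression is driven by the CMV immediate-early enhancer and promoter, followed directly by short tet operator sequences, which the annotation software labels as fragments of tet-responsive promoters. This arrangement explains the stated purpose. Transcription is constitutive in ordinary cells, whereas in cells expressing the Tet repressor it is blocked until doxycycline is added.

The open reading frame, codon-optimized for mammalian cells, is a fusion protein. It begins with an N-terminal ubiquitin fragment (the NUbo tag), followed by a segment of human mTOR and then a portion of the yeast E3 ubiquitin ligase Pib1, matching the human/yeast species listing for the E3(63) insert. It ends in a C-terminal FLAG epitope and is terminated by the bGH polyadenylation signal. The mTOR segment is probably the rapamycin-binding FRB domain, though the record does not say so.

Downstream lies an FRT site placed immediately before a hygromycin resistance gene that has no annotated promoter of its own, followed by an SV40 poly(A) signal. This design allows FLP-mediated integration into a genomic FRT landing site, with hygromycin selection of stable isogenic lines.

The construct comes from work describing an inducible, linkage-specific polyubiquitylation tool. The "63" in the name suggests the K63-linkage ligase component, but the record does not spell this out.
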