Addgene plasmid #212808: pcDNA5-FRT-TO-NUbo-E3(63)-FLAG
Purpose: Constitutive or doxycycline-inducible expression of NUbo-E3(63)-FLAG in mammalian cells
Depositing lab: Helle Ulrich. Depositing organization: Institut fuer Molekulare Biologie (IMB Mainz). Publication: Ubiquiton-An inducible, linkage-specific polyubiquitylation tool. Renz C, Asimaki E, Meister C, Albanese V, Petriukov K, Krapoth NC, Wegmann S, Wollscheid HP, Wong RP, Fulzele A, Chen JX, Leon S, Ulrich HD. Mol Cell. 2024 Jan 18;84(2):386-400.e11. doi: 10.1016/j.molcel.2023.11.016. Epub 2023 Dec 15. PubMed 38103558.
Backbone
  Vector backbone: pcDNA5-FRT/TO
  Vector type: Mammalian Expression
  Selectable markers: Hygromycin
Growth in bacteria
  Bacterial resistance: Ampicillin, 100 μg/mL
  Growth temperature: 37°C
  Growth strain: Top10
  Copy number: High Copy
Gene/Insert
  Gene/Insert name: E3(63)
  Species: H. sapiens (human), S. cerevisiae (budding yeast)
  Tag / fusion protein: NUbo (N terminal on insert); FLAG (C terminal on insert)
  Cloning method: Restriction Enzyme; 5′ cloning site unknown (unknown if destroyed)
Terms and licenses: Academic/Nonprofit Terms; Industry Terms: Not Available to Industry
Depositor comments: pHU5046; codon-optimized for mammalian cells
How to cite: pcDNA5-FRT-TO-NUbo-E3(63)-FLAG was a gift from Helle Ulrich (Addgene plasmid # 212808 ; http://n2t.net/addgene:212808 ; RRID:Addgene_212808)
